>Addgene plasmid #108685 | CAG-mCherry | depositor full sequence | sequence record 204931 | Full sequence
GTCGACATTGATTATTGACTAGTTATTAATAGTAATCAATTACGGGGTCATTAGTTCATAGCCCATATAT
GGAGTTCCGCGTTACATAACTTACGGTAAATGGCCCGCCTGGCTGACCGCCCAACGACCCCCGCCCATTG
ACGTCAATAATGACGTATGTTCCCATAGTAACGCCAATAGGGACTTTCCATTGACGTCAATGGGTGGACT
ATTTACGGTAAACTGCCCACTTGGCAGTACATCAAGTGTATCATATGCCAAGTACGCCCCCTATTGACGT
CAATGACGGTAAATGGCCCGCCTGGCATTATGCCCAGTACATGACCTTATGGGACTTTCCTACTTGGCAG
TACATCTACGTATTAGTCATCGCTATTACCATGGGTCGAGGTGAGCCCCACGTTCTGCTTCACTCTCCCC
ATCTCCCCCCCCTCCCCACCCCCAATTTTGTATTTATTTATTTTTTAATTATTTTGTGCAGCGATGGGGG
CGGGGGGGGGGGGGGCGCGCGCCAGGCGGGGCGGGGCGGGGCGAGGGGCGGGGCGGGGCGAGGCGGAGAG
GTGCGGCGGCAGCCAATCAGAGCGGCGCGCTCCGAAAGTTTCCTTTTATGGCGAGGCGGCGGCGGCGGCG
GCCCTATAAAAAGCGAAGCGCGCGGCGGGCGGGAGTCGCTGCGTTGCCTTCGCCCCGTGCCCCGCTCCGC
GCCGCCTCGCGCCGCCCGCCCCGGCTCTGACTGACCGCGTTACTCCCACAGGTGAGCGGGCGGGACGGCC
CTTCTCCTCCGGGCTGTAATTAGCGCTTGGTTTAATGACGGCTCGTTTCTTTTCTGTGGCTGCGTGAAAG
CCTTAAAGGGCTCCGGGAGGGCCCTTTGTGCGGGGGGGAGCGGCTCGGGGGGTGCGTGCGTGTGTGTGTG
CGTGGGGAGCGCCGCGTGCGGCCCGCGCTGCCCGGCGGCTGTGAGCGCTGCGGGCGCGGCGCGGGGCTTT
GTGCGCTCCGCGTGTGCGCGAGGGGAGCGCGGCCGGGGGCGGTGCCCCGCGGTGCGGGGGGGCTGCGAGG
GGAACAAAGGCTGCGTGCGGGGTGTGTGCGTGGGGGGGTGAGCAGGGGGTGTGGGCGCGGCGGTCGGGCT
GTAACCCCCCCCTGCACCCCCCTCCCCGAGTTGCTGAGCACGGCCCGGCTTCGGGTGCGGGGCTCCGTGC
GGGGCGTGGCGCGGGGCTCGCCGTGCCGGGCGGGGGGTGGCGGCAGGTGGGGGTGCCGGGCGGGGCGGGG
CCGCCTCGGGCCGGGGAGGGCTCGGGGGAGGGGCGCGGCGGCCCCGGAGCGCCGGCGGCTGTCGAGGCGC
GGCGAGCCGCAGCCATTGCCTTTTATGGTAATCGTGCGAGAGGGCGCAGGGACTTCCTTTGTCCCAAATC
TGGCGGAGCCGAAATCTGGGAGGCGCCGCCGCACCCCCTCTAGCGGGCGCGGGCGAAGCGGTGCGGCGCC
GGCAGGAAGGAAATGGGCGGGGAGGGCCTTCGTGCGTCGCCGCGCCGCCGTCCCCTTCTCCATCTCCAGC
CTCGGGGCTGCCGCAGGGGGACGGCTGCCTTCGGGGGGGACGGGGCAGGGCGGGGTTCGGCTTCTGGCGT
GTGACCGGCGGCTCTAGAGCCTCTGCTAACCATGTTCATGCCTTCTTCTTTTTCCTACAGCTCCTGGGCA
ACGTGCTGGTTATTGTGCTGTCTCATCATTTTGGCAAAGAATTCCTCGAATCACAAGTTTGTACAAAAAA
GCAGGCTCCGCGGCCGCCCCCTTCACCATGGTGAGCAAGGGCGAGGAGGATAACATGGCCATCATCAAGG
AGTTCATGCGCTTCAAGGTGCACATGGAGGGCTCCGTGAACGGCCACGAGTTCGAGATCGAGGGCGAGGG
CGAGGGCCGCCCCTACGAGGGCACCCAGACCGCCAAGCTGAAGGTGACCAAGGGTGGCCCCCTGCCCTTC
GCCTGGGACATCCTGTCCCCTCAGTTCATGTACGGCTCCAAGGCCTACGTGAAGCACCCCGCCGACATCC
CCGACTACTTGAAGCTGTCCTTCCCCGAGGGCTTCAAGTGGGAGCGCGTGATGAACTTCGAGGACGGCGG
CGTGGTGACCGTGACCCAGGACTCCTCCCTGCAGGACGGCGAGTTCATCTACAAGGTGAAGCTGCGCGGC
ACCAACTTCCCCTCCGACGGCCCCGTAATGCAGAAGAAGACCATGGGCTGGGAGGCCTCCTCCGAGCGGA
TGTACCCCGAGGACGGCGCCCTGAAGGGCGAGATCAAGCAGAGGCTGAAGCTGAAGGACGGCGGCCACTA
CGACGCTGAGGTCAAGACCACCTACAAGGCCAAGAAGCCCGTGCAGCTGCCCGGCGCCTACAACGTCAAC
ATCAAGTTGGACATCACCTCCCACAACGAGGACTACACCATCGTGGAACAGTACGAACGCGCCGAGGGCC
GCCACTCCACCGGCGGCATGGACGAGCTGTATAAGTAAAAGGGTGGGCGCGCCGACCCAGCTTTCTTGTA
CAAAGTGGTGATTCGAGGAATTCACTCCTCAGGTGCAGGCTGCCTATCAGAAGGTGGTGGCTGGTGTGGC
CAATGCCCTGGCTCACAAATACCACTGAGATCTTTTTCCCTCTGCCAAAAATTATGGGGACATCATGAAG
CCCCTTGAGCATCTGACTTCTGGCTAATAAAGGAAATTTATTTTCATTGCAATAGTGTGTTGGAATTTTT
TGTGTCTCTCACTCGGAAGGACATATGGGAGGGCAAATCATTTAAAACATCAGAATGAGTATTTGGTTTA
GAGTTTGGCAACATATGCCCATATGCTGGCTGCCATGAACAAAGGTTGGCTATAAAGAGGTCATCAGTAT
ATGAAACAGCCCCCTGCTGTCCATTCCTTATTCCATAGAAAAGCCTTGACTTGAGGTTAGATTTTTTTTA
TATTTTGTTTTGTGTTATTTTTTTCTTTAACATCCCTAAAATTTTCCTTACATGTTTTACTAGCCAGATT
TTTCCTCCTCTCCTGACTACTCCCAGTCATAGCTGTCCCTCTTCTCTTATGGAGATCCCTCGACCTGCAG
CCCAAGCTTGGCGTAATCATGGTCATAGCTGTTTCCTGTGTGAAATTGTTATCCGCTCACAATTCCACAC
AACATACGAGCCGGAAGCATAAAGTGTAAAGCCTGGGGTGCCTAATGAGTGAGCTAACTCACATTAATTG
CGTTGCGCTCACTGCCCGCTTTCCAGTCGGGAAACCTGTCGTGCCAGCGGATCCGCATCTCAATTAGTCA
GCAACCATAGTCCCGCCCCTAACTCCGCCCATCCCGCCCCTAACTCCGCCCAGTTCCGCCCATTCTCCGC
CCCATGGCTGACTAATTTTTTTTATTTATGCAGAGGCCGAGGCCGCCTCGGCCTCTGAGCTATTCCAGAA
GTAGTGAGGAGGCTTTTTTGGAGGCCTAGGCTTTTGCAAAAAGCTAACTTGTTTATTGCAGCTTATAATG
GTTACAAATAAAGCAATAGCATCACAAATTTCACAAATAAAGCATTTTTTTCACTGCATTCTAGTTGTGG
TTTGTCCAAACTCATCAATGTATCTTATCATGTCTGGATCCGCTGCATTAATGAATCGGCCAACGCGCGG
GGAGAGGCGGTTTGCGTATTGGGCGCTCTTCCGCTTCCTCGCTCACTGACTCGCTGCGCTCGGTCGTTCG
GCTGCGGCGAGCGGTATCAGCTCACTCAAAGGCGGTAATACGGTTATCCACAGAATCAGGGGATAACGCA
GGAAAGAACATGTGAGCAAAAGGCCAGCAAAAGGCCAGGAACCGTAAAAAGGCCGCGTTGCTGGCGTTTT
TCCATAGGCTCCGCCCCCCTGACGAGCATCACAAAAATCGACGCTCAAGTCAGAGGTGGCGAAACCCGAC
AGGACTATAAAGATACCAGGCGTTTCCCCCTGGAAGCTCCCTCGTGCGCTCTCCTGTTCCGACCCTGCCG
CTTACCGGATACCTGTCCGCCTTTCTCCCTTCGGGAAGCGTGGCGCTTTCTCAATGCTCACGCTGTAGGT
ATCTCAGTTCGGTGTAGGTCGTTCGCTCCAAGCTGGGCTGTGTGCACGAACCCCCCGTTCAGCCCGACCG
CTGCGCCTTATCCGGTAACTATCGTCTTGAGTCCAACCCGGTAAGACACGACTTATCGCCACTGGCAGCA
GCCACTGGTAACAGGATTAGCAGAGCGAGGTATGTAGGCGGTGCTACAGAGTTCTTGAAGTGGTGGCCTA
ACTACGGCTACACTAGAAGGACAGTATTTGGTATCTGCGCTCTGCTGAAGCCAGTTACCTTCGGAAAAAG
AGTTGGTAGCTCTTGATCCGGCAAACAAACCACCGCTGGTAGCGGTGGTTTTTTTGTTTGCAAGCAGCAG
ATTACGCGCAGAAAAAAAGGATCTCAAGAAGATCCTTTGATCTTTTCTACGGGGTCTGACGCTCAGTGGA
ACGAAAACTCACGTTAAGGGATTTTGGTCATGAGATTATCAAAAAGGATCTTCACCTAGATCCTTTTAAA
TTAAAAATGAAGTTTTAAATCAATCTAAAGTATATATGAGTAAACTTGGTCTGACAGTTACCAATGCTTA
ATCAGTGAGGCACCTATCTCAGCGATCTGTCTATTTCGTTCATCCATAGTTGCCTGACTCCCCGTCGTGT
AGATAACTACGATACGGGAGGGCTTACCATCTGGCCCCAGTGCTGCAATGATACCGCGAGACCCACGCTC
ACCGGCTCCAGATTTATCAGCAATAAACCAGCCAGCCGGAAGGGCCGAGCGCAGAAGTGGTCCTGCAACT
TTATCCGCCTCCATCCAGTCTATTAATTGTTGCCGGGAAGCTAGAGTAAGTAGTTCGCCAGTTAATAGTT
TGCGCAACGTTGTTGCCATTGCTACAGGCATCGTGGTGTCACGCTCGTCGTTTGGTATGGCTTCATTCAG
CTCCGGTTCCCAACGATCAAGGCGAGTTACATGATCCCCCATGTTGTGCAAAAAAGCGGTTAGCTCCTTC
GGTCCTCCGATCGTTGTCAGAAGTAAGTTGGCCGCAGTGTTATCACTCATGGTTATGGCAGCACTGCATA
ATTCTCTTACTGTCATGCCATCCGTAAGATGCTTTTCTGTGACTGGTGAGTACTCAACCAAGTCATTCTG
AGAATAGTGTATGCGGCGACCGAGTTGCTCTTGCCCGGCGTCAATACGGGATAATACCGCGCCACATAGC
AGAACTTTAAAAGTGCTCATCATTGGAAAACGTTCTTCGGGGCGAAAACTCTCAAGGATCTTACCGCTGT
TGAGATCCAGTTCGATGTAACCCACTCGTGCACCCAACTGATCTTCAGCATCTTTTACTTTCACCAGCGT
TTCTGGGTGAGCAAAAACAGGAAGGCAAAATGCCGCAAAAAAGGGAATAAGGGCGACACGGAAATGTTGA
ATACTCATACTCTTCCTTTTTCAATATTATTGAAGCATTTATCAGGGTTATTGTCTCATGAGCGGATACA
TATTTGAATGTATTTAGAAAAATAAACAAATAGGGGTTCCGCGCACATTTCCCCGAAAAGTGCCACCTG
Features (pLannotate 1.2.2; 20 found; start..end, strand, type, name):
      4..383     +  enhancer       CMV enhancer: human cytomegalovirus immediate early enhancer
    386..661     +  promoter       chicken β-actin promoter: No description available
    662..1670    +  intron         chimeric intron: chimera between introns from chicken β-actin and rabbit β-globin
   1668..1724    +  CDS            HBB (fragment): HBB_LEPEU - Experimental evidence at protein level: Swiss-Prot protein existence level 1. Involved in oxygen transport from the lung to the various peripheral tissues. From Lepus europaeus (European hare).
   1733..1757    +  protein_bind   attB1: mutant version of attB; recombination site for the Gateway® BP reaction BP Clonase™
   1778..2485    +  CDS            mCherry: mCherry is a basic (constitutively fluorescent) red fluorescent protein published in 2004, derived from Discosoma sp.. It is reported to be a very rapidly-maturing monomer with low acid sensitivity.
   2505..2529    -  protein_bind   attB2: mutant version of attB; recombination site for the Gateway® BP reaction BP Clonase™
   2538..2615    +  CDS            HBB (fragment): HBB_PONPY - Experimental evidence at transcript level: Swiss-Prot protein existence level 2. Involved in oxygen transport from the lung to the various peripheral tissues. From Pongo pygmaeus (Bornean orangutan).
   2686..2741    +  polyA_signal   β-globin poly(A) signal: rabbit β-globin polyadenylation signal (Gil and Proudfoot, 1987)
   3126..3142    -  protein_bind   lac operator: The lac repressor binds to the lac operator to inhibit transcription in E. coli. This inhibition can be relieved by adding lactose or isopropyl-β-D-thiogalactopyranoside (IPTG). lac repressor encoded by lacI
   3150..3180    -  promoter       lac promoter: promoter for the E. coli lac operon
   3195..3216    -  protein_bind   CAP binding site: CAP binding activates transcription in the presence of cAMP. E. coli catabolite activator protein
   3229..3268    -  CDS            lacI (fragment): lac repressor; lacI; The lac repressor binds to the lac operator to inhibit transcription in E. coli. This inhibition can be relieved by adding lactose or isopropyl-β-D-thiogalactopyranoside (IPTG).
   3275..3297    +  promoter       SV40 promoter (fragment): SV40 enhancer and early promoter
   3321..3456    +  rep_origin     SV40 ori: SV40 origin of replication
   3476..3610    +  polyA_signal   SV40 poly(A) signal: SV40 polyadenylation signal
   3612..3666    -  CDS            lacI (fragment): lac repressor; lacI; The lac repressor binds to the lac operator to inhibit transcription in E. coli. This inhibition can be relieved by adding lactose or isopropyl-β-D-thiogalactopyranoside (IPTG).
   3849..4437    -  rep_origin     ori: high-copy-number ColE1/pMB1/pBR322/pUC origin of replication
   4608..5468    -  CDS            AmpR: β-lactamase; bla; confers resistance to ampicillin, carbenicillin, and related antibiotics
   5469..5573    -  promoter       AmpR promoter: bla
