[The description below was written by a language model from this plasmid's Addgene catalogue record and pLannotate feature annotations shown in this document.]
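Description:
CAG-mCherry is a 5,599 bp mammalian expression plasmid that constitutively expresses the red fluorescent protein mCherry from the strong synthetic CAG promoter. It is delivered by transfection rather than by a viral route and carries no viral packaging elements. In E. coli it is propagated through a ColE1/pMB1-type origin and selected with ampicillin via the β-lactamase gene (AmpR) under its native promoter. The catalogue lists it as low copy, although the annotation software labels the origin as a high-copy pUC-type element, so the record is not fully consistent on this point.

The expression cassette follows the classic CAG arrangement. The human cytomegalovirus immediate-early enhancer is followed by the chicken β-actin promoter and then a chimeric chicken β-actin/rabbit β-globin intron, which together give high, broadly active transcription in mammalian cells. The mCherry coding sequence lies downstream, flanked by attB1 and attB2 sites. These are typical remnants of Gateway recombination, although the catalogue gives the cloning method as TOPO cloning. Short β-globin-derived fragments flank the insert and appear to be remnants of the globin sequences in the cassette rather than expressed genes. Transcripts are terminated by the rabbit β-globin polyadenylation signal.

The backbone also holds an SV40 origin of replication, which can support episomal replication in cells expressing large T antigen. Other leftover vector elements include an SV40 poly(A) signal, a partial SV40 promoter, the lac promoter and operator, and lacI fragments. There is no mammalian selection marker. The stated purpose is screening transfection efficacy, with red fluorescence serving as a readout of successful gene delivery. The associated work used it to evaluate non-viral polymeric delivery to stem cell-derived retinal pigment epithelium monolayers.
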