Addgene plasmid #108685: CAG-mCherry
Purpose: Strong CAG promoter with mCherry expression for transfection efficacy screening
Depositing lab: Jordan Green. Depositing organization: Johns Hopkins University and School of Medicine. Publication: A combinatorial library of biodegradable polyesters enables non-viral gene delivery to post-mitotic human stem cell-derived polarized RPE monolayers. Mishra B, Wilson DR, Sripathi SR, Suprenant MP, Rui Y, Wahlin KJ, Berlinicke CA, Green JJ, Zack DJ. Regen Eng Transl Med. 2019 Sep;6(3):273-285. doi: 10.1007/s40883-019-00118-1. Epub 2019 Jul 24. PubMed 33732871.
Backbone
  Vector backbone: ColE1
  Backbone size w/o insert (bp): 4888
  Total vector size (bp): 5599
  Vector type: Mammalian Expression
Growth in bacteria
  Bacterial resistance: Ampicillin, 100 μg/mL
  Growth temperature: 37°C
  Growth strain: DH5alpha
  Copy number: Low Copy
Gene/Insert
  Gene/Insert name: mCherry
  Insert size (bp): 795
  Promoter: CAG
  Cloning method: TOPO Cloning
  Sequencing primers: 5′ TACAGCTCCTGGGCAACGTG; 3′ CCC ATA TGT CCT TCC GAG TG
Resource information
  A portion of this plasmid was derived from a plasmid made by: Karl Wahlin
Terms and licenses: Academic/Nonprofit Terms; Industry Terms: Not Available to Industry
Depositor comments: Please visit https://www.biorxiv.org/content/early/2018/02/13/264390 for bioRxiv preprint.
How to cite: CAG-mCherry was a gift from Jordan Green (Addgene plasmid # 108685 ; http://n2t.net/addgene:108685 ; RRID:Addgene_108685)
