>Addgene plasmid #108685 | CAG-mCherry | addgene partial sequence | sequence record 223034 | Addgene Partial NGS Result
TTATTTATTTTTTAATTATTTTGTGCAGCGATGGGGGCGGGGGGGGGGGGGGGGGNGCGCGCCGGGGGGG
GGGGGGGGGGGGGGGGGGGGGGGGGGGGGGGGGGGGGGGGGGGGGGGGGGGGNGSGGNGGGGGGGGGGGG
GGGGGGGGNGGGGGGGGGGGGGGGGGGGGGGGGGGGGGGGGGGGGGGGGGGGGGGGGGGGGGGGGGGGGS
GGGGGGGGGGGGGGCCGCCTCGGGCCGGGGAGGGCTCGGGGGAGGGGCGCGGCGGCCCCCGGAGCGCCGG
CGGCTGTCGAGGCGCGGCGAGCCGCAGCCATTGCCTTTTATGGTAATCGTGCGAGAGGGCGCAGGGACTT
CCTTTGTCCCAAATCTGTGCGGAGCCGAAATCTGGGAGGCGCCGCCGCACCCCCTCTAGCGGGCGCGGGG
CGAAGCGGTGCGGCGCCGGCAGGAAGGAAATGGGCGGGGAGGGCCTTCGTGCGTCGCCGCGCCGCCGTCC
CCTTCTCCCTCTCCAGCCTCGGGGCTGTCCGCGGGGGGACGGCTGCCTTCGGGGGGGACGGGGCAGGGCG
GGGTTCGGCTTCTGGCGTGTGACCGGCGGCTCTAGAGCCTCTGCTAACCATGTTCATGCCTTCTTCTTTT
TCCTACAGCTCCTGGGCAACGTGCTGGTTATTGTGCTGTCTCATCATTTTGGCAAAGAATTCCTCGAATC
ACAAGTTTGTACAAAAAAGCAGGCTCCGCGGCCGCCCCCTTCACCATGGTGAGCAAGGGCGAGGAGGATA
ACATGGCCATCATCAAGGAGTTCATGCGCTTCAAGGTGCACATGGAGGGCTCCGTGAACGGCCACGAGTT
CGAGATCGAGGGCGAGGGCGAGGGCCGCCCCTACGAGGGCACCCAGACCGCCAAGCTGAAGGTGACCAAG
GGTGGCCCCCTGCCCTTCGCCTGGGACATCCTGTCCCCTCAGTTCATGTACGGCTCCAAGGCCTACGTGA
AGCACCCCGCCGACATCCCCGACTACTTGAAGCTGTCCTTCCCCGAGGGCTTCAAGTGGGAGCGCGTGAT
GAACTTCGAGGACGGCGGCGTGGTGACCGTGACCCAGGACTCCTCCCTGCAGGACGGCGAGTTCATCTAC
AAGGTGAAGCTGCGCGGCACCAACTTCCCCTCCGACGGCCCCGTAATGCAGAAGAAGACCATGGGCTGGG
AGGCCTCCTCCGAGCGGATGTACCCCGAGGACGGCGCCCTGAAGGGCGAGATCAAGCAGAGGCTGAAGCT
GAAGGACGGCGGCCACTACGACGCTGAGGTCAAGACCACCTACAAGGCCAAGAAGCCCGTGCAGCTGCCC
GGCGCCTACAACGTCAACATCAAGTTGGACATCACCTCCCACAACGAGGACTACACCATCGTGGAACAGT
ACGAACGCGCCGAGGGCCGCCACTCCACCGGCGGCATGGACGAGCTGTATAAGTAAAAGGGTGGGCGCGC
CGACCCAGCTTTCTTGTACAAAGTGGTGATTCGAGGAATTCACTCCTCAGGTGCAGGCTGCCTATCAGAA
GGTGGTGGCTGGTGTGGCCAATGCCCTGGCTCACAAATACCACTGAGATCTTTTTCCCTCTGCCAAAAAT
TATGGGGACATCATGAAGCCCCTTGAGCATCTGACTTCTGGCTAATAAAGGAAATTTATTTTCATTGCAA
TAGTGTGTTGGAATTTTTTGTGTCTCTCACTCGGAAGGACATATGGGAGGGCAAATCATTTAAAACATCA
GAATGAGTATTTGGTTTAGAGTTTGGCAACATATGCCCATATGCTGGCTGCCATGAACAAAGGTTGGCTA
TAAAGAGGTCATCAGTATATGAAACAGCCCCCTGCTGTCCATTCCTTATTCCATAGAAAAGCCTTGACTT
GAGGTTAGATTTTTTTTATATTTTGTTTTGTGTTATTTTTTTCTTTAACATCCCTAAAATTTTCCTTACA
TGTTTTACTAGCCAGATTTTTCCTCCTCTCCTGACTACTCCCAGTCATAGCTGTCCCTCTTCTCTTATGG
AGATCCCTCGACCTGCAGCCCAAGCTTGGCGTAATCATGGTCATAGCTGTTTCCTGTGTGAAATTGTTAT
CCGCTCACAATTCCACACAACATACGAGCCGGAAGCATAAAGTGTAAAGCCTGGGGTGCCTAATGAGTGA
GCTAACTCACATTAATTGCGTTGCGCTCACTGCCCGCTTTCCAGTCGGGAAACCTGTCGTGCCAGCGGAT
CCGCATCTCAATTAGTCAGCAACCATAGTCCCGCCCCTAACTCCGCCCATCCCGCCCCTAACTCCGCCCA
GTTCCGCCCATTCTCCGCCCCATGGCTGACTAATTTTTTTTATTTATGCAGAGGCCGAGGCCGCCTCGGC
CTCTGAGCTATTCCAGAAGTAGTGAGGAGGCTTTTTTGGAGGCCTAGGCTTTTGCAAAAAGCTAACTTGT
TTATTGCAGCTTATAATGGTTACAAATAAAGCAATAGCATCACAAATTTCACAAATAAAGCATTTTTTTC
ACTGCATTCTAGTTGTGGTTTGTCCAAACTCATCAATGTATCTTATCATGTCTGGATCCGCTGCATTAAT
GAATCGGCCAACGCGCGGGGAGAGGCGGTTTGCGTATTGGGCGCTCTTCCGCTTCCTCGCTCACTGACTC
GCTGCGCTCGGTCGTTCGGCTGCGGCGAGCGGTATCAGCTCACTCAAAGGCGGTAATACGGTTATCCACA
GAATCAGGGGATAACGCAGGAAAGAACATGTGAGCAAAAGGCCAGCAAAAGGCCAGGAACCGTAAAAAGG
CCGCGTTGCTGGCGTTTTTCCATAGGCTCCGCCCCCCTGACGAGCATCACAAAAATCGACGCTCAAGTCA
GAGGTGGCGAAACCCGACAGGACTATAAAGATACCAGGCGTTTCCCCCTGGAAGCTCCCTCGTGCGCTCT
CCTGTTCCGACCCTGCCGCTTACCGGATACCTGTCCGCCTTTCTCCCTTCGGGAAGCGTGGCGCTTTCTC
ATAGCTCACGCTGTAGGTATCTCAGTTCGGTGTAGGTCGTTCGCTCCAAGCTGGGCTGTGTGCACGAACC
CCCCGTTCAGCCCGACCGCTGCGCCTTATCCGGTAACTATCGTCTTGAGTCCAACCCGGTAAGACACGAC
TTATCGCCACTGGCAGCAGCCACTGGTAACAGGATTAGCAGAGCGAGGTATGTAGGCGGTGCTACAGAGT
TCTTGAAGTGGTGGCCTAACTACGGCTACACTAGAAGAACAGTATTTGGTATCTGCGCTCTGCTGAAGCC
AGTTACCTTCGGAAAAAGAGTTGGTAGCTCTTGATCCGGCAAACAAACCACCGCTGGTAGCGGTGGTTTT
TTTGTTTGCAAGCAGCAGATTACGCGCAGAAAAAAAGGATCTCAAGAAGATCCTTTGATCTTTTCTACGG
GGTCTGACGCTCAGTGGAACGAAAACTCACGTTAAGGGATTTTGGTCATGAGATTATCAAAAAGGATCTT
CACCTAGATCCTTTTAAATTAAAAATGAAGTTTTAAATCAATCTAAAGTATATATGAGTAAACTTGGTCT
GACAGTTACCAATGCTTAATCAGTGAGGCACCTATCTCAGCGATCTGTCTATTTCGTTCATCCATAGTTG
CCTGACTCCCCGTCGTGTAGATAACTACGATACGGGAGGGCTTACCATCTGGCCCCAGTGCTGCAATGAT
ACCGCGAGACCCACGCTCACCGGCTCCAGATTTATCAGCAATAAACCAGCCAGCCGGAAGGGCCGAGCGC
AGAAGTGGTCCTGCAACTTTATCCGCCTCCATCCAGTCTATTAATTGTTGCCGGGAAGCTAGAGTAAGTA
GTTCGCCAGTTAATAGTTTGCGCAACGTTGTTGCCATTGCTACAGGCATCGTGGTGTCACGCTCGTCGTT
TGGTATGGCTTCATTCAGCTCCGGTTCCCAACGATCAAGGCGAGTTACATGATCCCCCATGTTGTGCAAA
AAAGCGGTTAGCTCCTTCGGTCCTCCGATCGTTGTCAGAAGTAAGTTGGCCGCAGTGTTATCACTCATGG
TTATGGCAGCACTGCATAATTCTCTTACTGTCATGCCATCCGTAAGATGCTTTTCTGTGACTGGTGAGTA
CTCAACCAAGTCATTCTGAGAATAGTGTATGCGGCGACCGAGTTGCTCTTGCCCGGCGTCAATACGGGAT
AATACCGCGCCACATAGCAGAACTTTAAAAGTGCTCATCATTGGAAAACGTTCTTCGGGGCGAAAACTCT
CAAGGATCTTACCGCTGTTGAGATCCAGTTCGATGTAACCCACTCGTGCACCCAACTGATCTTCAGCATC
TTTTACTTTCACCAGCGTTTCTGGGTGAGCAAAAACAGGAAGGCAAAATGCCGCAAAAAAGGGAATAAGG
GCGACACGGAAATGTTGAATACTCATACTCTTCCTTTTTCAATATTATTGAAGCATTTATCAGGGTTATT
GTCTCATGAGCGGATACATATTTGAATGTATTTAGAAAAATAAACAAATAGGGGTTCCGCGCACATTTCC
CCGAAAAGTGCCACCTGGGTCGACATTGATTATTGACTAGTTATTAATAGTAATCAATTACGGGGTCATT
AGTTCATAGCCCATATATGGAGTTCCGCGTTACATAACTTACGGTAAATGGCCCGCCTGGCTGACCGCCC
AACGACCCCCGCCCATTGACGTCAATAATGACGTATGTTCCCATAGTAACGCCAATAGGGACTTTCCATT
GACGTCAATGGGTGGAGTATTTACGGTAAACTGCCCACTTGGCAGTACATCAAGTGTATCATATGCCAAG
TACGCCCCCTATTGACGTCAATGACGGTAAATGGCCCGCCTGGCATTATGCCCAGTACATGACCTTATGG
GACTTTCCTACTTGGCAGTACATCTACGTATTAGTCATCGCTATTACCATGGTCGAGGTGAGCCCCACGT
TCTGCTTCACTCTCCCCATCTCCCCCCCCTCCCCACCCCCAATTTTGTAT
